>Addgene plasmid #18534 | T4 Lysozyme L118I WT* | addgene partial sequence | sequence record 24320 | 3primeUP
TACGAAAAAGCCCGCTCATTAGGCGGGCTCAGATCTGCTCATGTTTGACAGCTTATCATCGATAAGCTTC
GGCAATAAATTCTTGATATGTTTTCATATGTTTCCTTTAAATATTTTAATTAGTAATTGTCTATTCAAGT
AATTGTGAATATACTATCACAATTCCAAGAGAAAGTAAACAGCTTTATAGATTTTTATACGCGTCCCAAG
TGCCAGTTCTAAACGTTGTAATGACTCGTTTTGCGCGATTAGGTGTTTGATTATACCATCTACTTTTAGC
TAAGTTAACTGCTGCTTCATCCCAGCGTTTTTGTTGAAGCATACGTATAGAGTTAGTAAATCCTGCCACA
CCGGTTTCTCCCATTTGGAAAACCATATTAATCAATGCAGCGCGACGAACCGCATCAAGAGAATCATAAA
CCGGTTTTAATTTAGCATTTCTCAGAATTCCGCGAACAGCAGCATCAACATCCTGATTAAAGAGTTTTTC
AGCCTCATCTTTTGTAATTACACCATTAGTATTACGCCCAATAGCTTTATCTAATTCAGATTTAGCAGCA
TTAAGTGATGGACTTTTTGTAAGCAAATGACCGATGCCAATAGTGTAATAGCCTTCTGTGTCTTTATAGA
TTTTAAGTCTAAGACCTTCATCTATACGTAACATTTCAAATATATTCATAATACCTCCTAAGCATCGATG
GATCCTGTTTCCTGTGTGAAATTGTTATCCGCTCACAATTCCACACATTATACGAGCCGATGATAATTGT
CACAGGGGGATGGGGAGTAGCTGATCTGTTCNGTGGAATGTATCGCTCCATCACCATAACAGCGAGATAN
