[The description below was written by a language model from this plasmid's Addgene catalogue record.]
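Description:
T4 Lysozyme L118I WT* is a bacterial expression plasmid built on the pHS1403 backbone (about 5 kb without insert). It carries an approximately 600 bp insert encoding lysozyme from bacteriophage T4, the product of phage gene e. The plasmid is maintained at high copy number in E. coli and is selected with ampicillin. The record includes no feature table and does not state the promoter, the origin of replication or any fusion tags, so the regulatory elements driving expression cannot be described from the available information.

The insert was cloned by restriction digestion between a BamHI site at the 5′ end and a HindIII site at the 3′ end. Both sites were preserved, so the cassette can be excised or transferred to another vector. According to the depositor's notes, the BamHI site lies 27 bp from the start codon and the HindIII site 115 bp from the stop codon, which means short untranslated flanking regions sit on either side of the coding sequence. The encoded protein carries the point substitution L118I, replacing leucine 118 with isoleucine, in a background designated WT*. The record does not define that term; in the T4 lysozyme literature it commonly refers to a cysteine-free pseudo-wild-type protein used as the reference for mutational work.

The record gives no explicit purpose. A conservative single-residue substitution in T4 lysozyme, expressed from a bacterial vector, is consistent with producing recombinant mutant protein in E. coli for studies of protein structure, folding and stability.
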