Addgene plasmid #18534: T4 Lysozyme L118I WT*
Depositing lab: Brian Matthews. Depositing organization: University of Oregon.
Backbone
  Vector backbone: pHS1403
  Backbone size w/o insert (bp): 5000
  Vector type: Bacterial Expression
Growth in bacteria
  Bacterial resistance: Ampicillin, 100 μg/mL
  Growth temperature: 37°C
  Growth strain: DH5alpha
  Copy number: High Copy
Gene/Insert
  Gene/Insert name: T4 Lysozyme
  Species: Bacteriophage T4
  Insert size (bp): 600
  Mutation: L118I WT*
  GenBank ID: NP_049736
  Entrez Gene: e (a.k.a. T4p123)
  Cloning method: Restriction Enzyme; 5′ cloning site BamHI (not destroyed); 3′ cloning site HindIII (not destroyed)
  Sequencing primers: 5′ na; 3′ GGCGTATCACGAGGCCC
Terms and licenses: Academic/Nonprofit Terms; Industry Terms: Not Available to Industry
Depositor comments: The BamHI site is 27 bp from the ATG and the HindIII site is 115 bp from the stop.
How to cite: T4 Lysozyme L118I WT* was a gift from Brian Matthews (Addgene plasmid # 18534 ; http://n2t.net/addgene:18534 ; RRID:Addgene_18534)
